>Addgene plasmid #206378 | pLVTHM-miniSOX-3xflag | addgene full sequence | sequence record 410027 | Addgene NGS Result
TTGGAAGGGCTAATTCACTCCCAAAGAAGACAAGATATCCTTGATCTGTGGATCTACCACACACAAGGCT
ACTTCCCTGATTAGCAGAACTACACACCAGGGCCAGGGGTCAGATATCCACTGACCTTTGGATGGTGCTA
CAAGCTAGTACCAGTTGAGCCAGATAAGGTAGAAGAGGCCAATAAAGGAGAGAACACCAGCTTGTTACAC
CCTGTGAGCCTGCATGGGATGGATGACCCGGAGAGAGAAGTGTTAGAGTGGAGGTTTGACAGCCGCCTAG
CATTTCATCACGTGGCCCGAGAGCTGCATCCGGAGTACTTCAAGAACTGCTGATATCGAGCTTGCTACAA
GGGACTTTCCGCTGGGGACTTTCCAGGGAGGCGTGGCCTGGGCGGGACTGGGGAGTGGCGAGCCCTCAGA
TCCTGCATATAAGCAGCTGCTTTTTGCCTGTACTGGGTCTCTCTGGTTAGACCAGATCTGAGCCTGGGAG
CTCTCTGGCTAACTAGGGAACCCACTGCTTAAGCCTCAATAAAGCTTGCCTTGAGTGCTTCAAGTAGTGT
GTGCCCGTCTGTTGTGTGACTCTGGTAACTAGAGATCCCTCAGACCCTTTTAGTCAGTGTGGAAAATCTC
TAGCAGTGGCGCCCGAACAGGGACTTGAAAGCGAAAGGGAAACCAGAGGAGCTCTCTCGACGCAGGACTC
GGCTTGCTGAAGCGCGCACGGCAAGAGGCGAGGGGCGGCGACTGGTGAGTACGCCAAAAATTTTGACTAG
CGGAGGCTAGAAGGAGAGAGATGGGTGCGAGAGCGTCAGTATTAAGCGGGGGAGAATTAGATCGCGATGG
GAAAAAATTCGGTTAAGGCCAGGGGGAAAGAAAAAATATAAATTAAAACATATAGTATGGGCAAGCAGGG
AGCTAGAACGATTCGCAGTTAATCCTGGCCTGTTAGAAACATCAGAAGGCTGTAGACAAATACTGGGACA
GCTACAACCATCCCTTCAGACAGGATCAGAAGAACTTAGATCATTATATAATACAGTAGCAACCCTCTAT
TGTGTGCATCAAAGGATAGAGATAAAAGACACCAAGGAAGCTTTAGACAAGATAGAGGAAGAGCAAAACA
AAAGTAAGACCACCGCACAGCAAGCGGCCGCTGATCTTCAGACCTGGAGGAGGAGATATGAGGGACAATT
GGAGAAGTGAATTATATAAATATAAAGTAGTAAAAATTGAACCATTAGGAGTAGCACCCACCAAGGCAAA
GAGAAGAGTGGTGCAGAGAGAAAAAAGAGCAGTGGGAATAGGAGCTTTGTTCCTTGGGTTCTTGGGAGCA
GCAGGAAGCACTATGGGCGCAGCGTCAATGACGCTGACGGTACAGGCCAGACAATTATTGTCTGGTATAG
TGCAGCAGCAGAACAATTTGCTGAGGGCTATTGAGGCGCAACAGCATCTGTTGCAACTCACAGTCTGGGG
CATCAAGCAGCTCCAGGCAAGAATCCTGGCTGTGGAAAGATACCTAAAGGATCAACAGCTCCTGGGGATT
TGGGGTTGCTCTGGAAAACTCATTTGCACCACTGCTGTGCCTTGGAATGCTAGTTGGAGTAATAAATCTC
TGGAACAGATTTGGAATCACACGACCTGGATGGAGTGGGACAGAGAAATTAACAATTACACAAGCTTAAT
ACACTCCTTAATTGAAGAATCGCAAAACCAGCAAGAAAAGAATGAACAAGAATTATTGGAATTAGATAAA
TGGGCAAGTTTGTGGAATTGGTTTAACATAACAAATTGGCTGTGGTATATAAAATTATTCATAATGATAG
TAGGAGGCTTGGTAGGTTTAAGAATAGTTTTTGCTGTACTTTCTATAGTGAATAGAGTTAGGCAGGGATA
TTCACCATTATCGTTTCAGACCCACCTCCCAACCCCGAGGGGACCCGACAGGCCCGAAGGAATAGAAGAA
GAAGGTGGAGAGAGAGACAGAGACAGATCCATTCGATTAGTGAACGGATCTCGACGGTATCGATCACGAG
ACTAGCCTCGACCATCGCGATGTCGACGATAAGCTTTGCAAAGATGGATAAAGTTTTAAACAGAGAGGAA
TCTTTGCAGCTAATGGACCTTCTAGGTCTTGAAAGGAGTGGGAATTGGCTCCGGTGCCCGTCAGTGGGCA
GAGCGCACATCGCCCACAGTCCCCGAGAAGTTGGGGGGAGGGGTCGGCAATTGAACCGGTGCCTAGAGAA
GGTGGCGCGGGGTAAACTGGGAAAGTGATGTCGTGTACTGGCTCCGCCTTTTTCCCGAGGGTGGGGGAGA
ACCGTATATAAGTGCAGTAGTCGCCGTGAACGTTCTTTTTCGCAACGGGTTTGCCGCCAGAACACAGGTA
AGTGCCGTGTGTGGTTCCCGCGGGCCTGGCCTCTTTACGGGTTATGGCCCTTGCGTGCCTTGAATTACTT
CCACCTGGCTGCAGTACGTGATTCTTGATCCCGAGCTTCGGGTTGGAAGTGGGTGGGAGAGTTCGAGGCC
TTGCGCTTAAGGAGCCCCTTCGCCTCGTGCTTGAGTTGAGGCCTGGCCTGGGCGCTGGGGCCGCCGCGTG
CGAATCTGGTGGCACCTTCGCGCCTGTCTCGCTGCTTTCGATAAGTCTCTAGCCATTTAAAATTTTTGAT
GACCTGCTGCGACGCTTTTTTTCTGGCAAGATAGTCTTGTAAATGCGGGCCAAGATCTGCACACTGGTAT
TTCGGTTTTTGGGGCCGCGGGCGGCGACGGGGCCCGTGCGTCCCAGCGCACATGTTCGGCGAGGCGGGGC
CTGCGAGCGCGGCCACCGAGAATCGGACGGGGGTAGTCTCAAGCTGGCCGGCCTGCTCTGGTGCCTGGCC
TCGCGCCGCCGTGTATCGCCCCGCCCTGGGCGGCAAGGCTGGCCCGGTCGGCACCAGTTGCGTGAGCGGA
AAGATGGCCGCTTCCCGGCCCTGCTGCAGGGAGCTCAAAATGGAGGACGCGGCGCTCGGGAGAGCGGGCG
GGTGAGTCACCCACACAAAGGAAAAGGGCCTTTCCGTCCTCAGCCGTCGCTTCATGTGACTCCACGGAGT
ACCGGGCGCCGTCCAGGCACCTCGATTAGTTCTCGAGCTTTTGGAGTACGTCGTCTTTAGGTTGGGGGGA
GGGGTTTTATGCGATGGAGTTTCCCCACACTGAGTGGGTGGAGACTGAAGTTAGGCCAGCTTGGCACTTG
ATGTAATTCTCCTTGGAATTTGCCCTTTTTGAGTTTGGATCTTGGTTCATTCTCAAGCCTCAGACAGTGG
TTCAAAGTTTTTTTCTTCCATTTCAGGTGTCGTGAGGAATTTCGACATTTAAATTTAATTAATCTCGACG
GTATCGGTTAACTTTTAAAAGAAAAGGGGGGATTGGGGGGTACAGTGCAGGGGAAAGAATAGTAGACATA
ATAGCAACAGACATACAAACTAAAGAATTACAAAAACAAATTACAAAAATTCAAAATTTTATCGATCACG
AGACTAGCCTCGAGGTTTAAACATGTCTCGCATCCGGCGGCCGATGAACGCCTTTATGGTGTGGGCCAAA
GACGAACGCAAGCGGTTGGCACAGCAGAACCCAGATCTGCACAACGCAGAGCTAAGCAAGATGCTAGGCA
AGTCTTGGAAGGCGTTGACCTTTGCAGAGAAGCGGCCCTTCAATGAAGAGGCCGTGCGGCTGCGCGTGCA
GCATATGCAGGACCACCCCAACTACAAGTACCGGCCGCGGCGGCGCAAGCAGGTGAAGCGCATGAAGCGG
GTGGAGGGAGGCTTCCTGCACGCTCTCGTCGAGCCCCAGGCCGGCGCGCTTGGTCCCGAGGGCGGCCGCG
TGGCCATGGATGGCCTGGGTCTGCCTTTCCCGGAGCCGGGCTATCCGGCCGGTCCTCCGCTGATGTCTCC
GCACATGGGCCCCCACTATCGGGACTGCCAGGGACTGGGCGCTCCCGCGCTCGACGGCTACCCTCTGCCC
ACTCCGGACACATCCCCGCTGGATGGCGTGGAGCAGGACCCGGCTTTCTTTGCAGCCCCGCTGCCAGGGG
ACTGCCCGGCGGCCGGCACCTACACTTACGCTCCAGTCTCGGACTATGCAGTGTCCGTAGAGCCGCCCGC
TGGCCCCATGCGAGTGGGGCCGGACCCCTCGGGCCCTGCGATGCCGGGGATCCTGGCGCCCCCCAGCGCT
CTGCACCTGTACTACGGCGCGATGGGCTCGCCCGCCGCAAGTGCGGGGCGCGGTTTCCACGCGCAACCCC
AGCAGCCGCTGCAACCGCAGGCAGAGCTCCTAGGGGAGGTGGACCGCACGGAATTCGAACAGTATCTGCC
CTTTGTGTATAAGCCCGAGATGGGTCTTCCCTACCAGGGACACGACTGCGGAGTGAACCTCACGCGTGGC
AGCGGCGACTACAAGGACCACGACGGCGACTACAAGGACCACGACATCGACTACAAGGACGACGACGACA
AGTAGACTAGTCATATGATAATCAACCTCTGGATTACAAAATTTGTGAAAGATTGACTGGTATTCTTAAC
TATGTTGCTCCTTTTACGCTATGTGGATACGCTGCTTTAATGCCTTTGTATCATGCTATTGCTTCCCGTA
TGGCTTTCATTTTCTCCTCCTTGTATAAATCCTGGTTGCTGTCTCTTTATGAGGAGTTGTGGCCCGTTGT
CAGGCAACGTGGCGTGGTGTGCACTGTGTTTGCTGACGCAACCCCCACTGGTTGGGGCATTGCCACCACC
TGTCAGCTCCTTTCCGGGACTTTCGCTTTCCCCCTCCCTATTGCCACGGCGGAACTCATCGCCGCCTGCC
TTGCCCGCTGCTGGACAGGGGCTCGGCTGTTGGGCACTGACAATTCCGTGGTGTTGTCGGGGAAGCTGAC
GTCCTTTCCATGGCTGCTCGCCTGTGTTGCCACCTGGATTCTGCGCGGGACGTCCTTCTGCTACGTCCCT
TCGGCCCTCAATCCAGCGGACCTTCCTTCCCGCGGCCTGCTGCCGGCTCTGCGGCCTCTTCCGCGTCTTC
GCCTTCGCCCTCAGACGAGTCGGATCTCCCTTTGGGCCGCCTCCCCGCATCGGTACGTATGGCCAGGTAC
CTTTAAGACCAATGACTTACAAGGCAGCTGTAGATCTTAGCCACTTTTTAAAAGAAAAGGGGGGACTGGA
AGGGCTAATTCACTCCCAACGAAGACAAGATGGGATCAATTCACCATGCTAGTGGATCCCCCTCGAGTTT
ACCACTCCCTATCAGTGATAGAGAAAAGTGAAAGTCGAGTTTACCACTCCCTATCAGTGATAGAGAAAAG
TGAAAGTCGAGTTTACCACTCCCTATCAGTGATAGAGAAAAGTGAAAGTCGAGTTTACCACTCCCTATCA
GTGATAGAGAAAAGTGAAAGTCGAGTTTACCACTCCCTATCAGTGATAGAGAAAAGTGAAAGTCGAGTTT
ACCACTCCCTATCAGTGATAGAGAAAAGTGAAAGTCGAGTTTACCACTCCCTATCAGTGATAGAGAAAAG
TGAAAGTCGGGGCTGCAGGAATTCGAACGCTGACGTCATCAACCCGCTCCAAGGAATCGCGGGCCCAGTG
TCACTAGGCGGGAACACCCAGCGCGCGTGCGCCCTGGCAGGAAGATGGCTGTGAGGGACAGGGGAGTGGC
GCCCTGCAATATTTGCATGTCGCTATGTGTTCTGGGAAATCACCATAAACGTGAAATGTCTTTGGATTTG
GGAATCTTATAAGTTCTGTATGAGACCACGCGGCGTCTCCAAGCTTATCGATACCGTCGCATGGGAATAA
CTTCGTATAGCATACATTATACGAAGTTATGCTGCTTTTTGCTTGTACTGGGTCTCTCTGGTTAGACCAG
ATCTGAGCCTGGGAGCTCTCTGGCTAACTAGGGAACCCACTGCTTAAGCCTCAATAAAGCTTGCCTTGAG
TGCTTCAAGTAGTGTGTGCCCGTCTGTTGTGTGACTCTGGTAACTAGAGATCCCTCAGACCCTTTTAGTC
AGTGTGGAAAATCTCTAGCAGCATCTAGAATTAATTCCGTGTATTCTATAGTGTCACCTAAATCGTATGT
GTATGATACATAAGGTTATGTATTAATTGTAGCCGCGTTCTAACGACAATATGTACAAGCCTAATTGTGT
AGCATCTGGCTTACTGAAGCAGACCCTATCATCTCTCTCGTAAACTGCCGTCAGAGTCGGTTTGGTTGGA
CGAACCTTCTGAGTTTCTGGTAACGCCGTCCCGCACCCGGAAATGGTCAGCGAACCAATCAGCAGGGTCA
TCGCTAGCCAGATCCTCTACGCCGGACGCATCGTGGCCGGCATCACCGGCGCCACAGGTGCGGTTGCTGG
CGCCTATATCGCCGACATCACCGATGGGGAAGATCGGGCTCGCCACTTCGGGCTCATGAGCGCTTGTTTC
GGCGTGGGTATGGTGGCAGGCCCCGTGGCCGGGGGACTGTTGGGCGCCATCTCCTTGCATGCACCATTCC
TTGCGGCGGCGGTGCTCAACGGCCTCAACCTACTACTGGGCTGCTTCCTAATGCAGGAGTCGCATAAGGG
AGAGCGTCGAATGGTGCACTCTCAGTACAATCTGCTCTGATGCCGCATAGTTAAGCCAGCCCCGACACCC
GCCAACACCCGCTGACGCGCCCTGACGGGCTTGTCTGCTCCCGGCATCCGCTTACAGACAAGCTGTGACC
GTCTCCGGGAGCTGCATGTGTCAGAGGTTTTCACCGTCATCACCGAAACGCGCGAGACGAAAGGGCCTCG
TGATACGCCTATTTTTATAGGTTAATGTCATGATAATAATGGTTTCTTAGACGTCAGGTGGCACTTTTCG
GGGAAATGTGCGCGGAACCCCTATTTGTTTATTTTTCTAAATACATTCAAATATGTATCCGCTCATGAGA
CAATAACCCTGATAAATGCTTCAATAATATTGAAAAAGGAAGAGTATGAGTATTCAACATTTCCGTGTCG
CCCTTATTCCCTTTTTTGCGGCATTTTGCCTTCCTGTTTTTGCTCACCCAGAAACGCTGGTGAAAGTAAA
AGATGCTGAAGATCAGTTGGGTGCACGAGTGGGTTACATCGAACTGGATCTCAACAGCGGTAAGATCCTT
GAGAGTTTTCGCCCCGAAGAACGTTTTCCAATGATGAGCACTTTTAAAGTTCTGCTATGTGGCGCGGTAT
TATCCCGTATTGACGCCGGGCAAGAGCAACTCGGTCGCCGCATACACTATTCTCAGAATGACTTGGTTGA
GTACTCACCAGTCACAGAAAAGCATCTTACGGATGGCATGACAGTAAGAGAATTATGCAGTGCTGCCATA
ACCATGAGTGATAACACTGCGGCCAACTTACTTCTGACAACGATCGGAGGACCGAAGGAGCTAACCGCTT
TTTTGCACAACATGGGGGATCATGTAACTCGCCTTGATCGTTGGGAACCGGAGCTGAATGAAGCCATACC
AAACGACGAGCGTGACACCACGATGCCTGTAGCAATGGCAACAACGTTGCGCAAACTATTAACTGGCGAA
CTACTTACTCTAGCTTCCCGGCAACAATTAATAGACTGGATGGAGGCGGATAAAGTTGCAGGACCACTTC
TGCGCTCGGCCCTTCCGGCTGGCTGGTTTATTGCTGATAAATCTGGAGCCGGTGAGCGTGGGTCTCGCGG
TATCATTGCAGCACTGGGGCCAGATGGTAAGCCCTCCCGTATCGTAGTTATCTACACGACGGGGAGTCAG
GCAACTATGGATGAACGAAATAGACAGATCGCTGAGATAGGTGCCTCACTGATTAAGCATTGGTAACTGT
CAGACCAAGTTTACTCATATATACTTTAGATTGATTTAAAACTTCATTTTTAATTTAAAAGGATCTAGGT
GAAGATCCTTTTTGATAATCTCATGACCAAAATCCCTTAACGTGAGTTTTCGTTCCACTGAGCGTCAGAC
CCCGTAGAAAAGATCAAAGGATCTTCTTGAGATCCTTTTTTTCTGCGCGTAATCTGCTGCTTGCAAACAA
AAAAACCACCGCTACCAGCGGTGGTTTGTTTGCCGGATCAAGAGCTACCAACTCTTTTTCCGAAGGTAAC
TGGCTTCAGCAGAGCGCAGATACCAAATACTGTTCTTCTAGTGTAGCCGTAGTTAGGCCACCACTTCAAG
AACTCTGTAGCACCGCCTACATACCTCGCTCTGCTAATCCTGTTACCAGTGGCTGCTGCCAGTGGCGATA
AGTCGTGTCTTACCGGGTTGGACTCAAGACGATAGTTACCGGATAAGGCGCAGCGGTCGGGCTGAACGGG
GGGTTCGTGCACACAGCCCAGCTTGGAGCGAACGACCTACACCGAACTGAGATACCTACAGCGTGAGCTA
TGAGAAAGCGCCACGCTTCCCGAAGGGAGAAAGGCGGACAGGTATCCGGTAAGCGGCAGGGTCGGAACAG
GAGAGCGCACGAGGGAGCTTCCAGGGGGAAACGCCTGGTATCTTTATAGTCCTGTCGGGTTTCGCCACCT
CTGACTTGAGCGTCGATTTTTGTGATGCTCGTCAGGGGGGCGGAGCCTATGGAAAAACGCCAGCAACGCG
GCCTTTTTACGGTTCCTGGCCTTTTGCTGGCCTTTTGCTCACATGTTCTTTCCTGCGTTATCCCCTGATT
CTGTGGATAACCGTATTACCGCCTTTGAGTGAGCTGATACCGCTCGCCGCAGCCGAACGACCGAGCGCAG
CGAGTCAGTGAGCGAGGAAGCGGAAGAGCGCCCAATACGCAAACCGCCTCTCCCCGCGCGTTGGCCGATT
CATTAATGCAGCTGTGGAATGTGTGTCAGTTAGGGTGTGGAAAGTCCCCAGGCTCCCCAGCAGGCAGAAG
TATGCAAAGCATGCATCTCAATTAGTCAGCAACCAGGTGTGGAAAGTCCCCAGGCTCCCCAGCAGGCAGA
AGTATGCAAAGCATGCATCTCAATTAGTCAGCAACCATAGTCCCGCCCCTAACTCCGCCCATCCCGCCCC
TAACTCCGCCCAGTTCCGCCCATTCTCCGCCCCATGGCTGACTAATTTTTTTTATTTATGCAGAGGCCGA
GGCCGCCTCGGCCTCTGAGCTATTCCAGAAGTAGTGAGGAGGCTTTTTTGGAGGCCTAGGCTTTTGCAAA
AAGCTTGGACACAAGACAGGCTTGCGAGATATGTTTGAGAATACCACTTTATCCCGCGTCAGGGAGAGGC
AGTGCGTAAAAAGACGCGGACTCATGTGAAATACTGGTTTTTAGTGCGCCAGATCTCTATAATCTCGCGC
AACCTATTTTCCCCTCGAACACTTTTTAAGCCGTAGATAAACAGGCTGGGACACTTCACATGAGCGAAAA
ATACATCGTCACCTGGGACATGTTGCAGATCCATGCACGTAAACTCGCAAGCCGACTGATGCCTTCTGAA
CAATGGAAAGGCATTATTGCCGTAAGCCGTGGCGGTCTGTACCGGGTGCGTTACTGGCGCGTGAACTGGG
TATTCGTCATGTCGATACCGTTTGTATTTCCAGCTACGATCACGACAACCAGCGCGAGCTTAAAGTGCTG
AAACGCGCAGAAGGCGATGGCGAAGGCTTCATCGTTATTGATGACCTGGTGGATACCGGTGGTACTGCGG
TTGCGATTCGTGAAATGTATCCAAAAGCGCACTTTGTCACCATCTTCGCAAAACCGGCTGGTCGTCCGCT
GGTTGATGACTATGTTGTTGATATCCCGCAAGATACCTGGATTGAACAGCCGTGGGATATGGGCGTCGTA
TTCGTCCCGCCAATCTCCGGTCGCTAATCTTTTCAACGCCTGGCACTGCCGGGCGTTGTTCTTTTTAACT
TCAGGCGGGTTACAATAGTTTCCAGTAAGTATTCTGGAGGCTGCATCCATGACACAGGCAAACCTGAGCG
AAACCCTGTTCAAACCCCGCTTTAAACATCCTGAAACCTCGACGCTAGTCCGCCGCTTTAATCACGGCGC
ACAACCGCCTGTGCAGTCGGCCCTTGATGGTAAAACCATCCCTCACTGGTATCGCATGATTAACCGTCTG
ATGTGGATCTGGCGCGGCATTGACCCACGCGAAATCCTCGACGTCCAGGCACGTATTGTGATGAGCGATG
CCGAACGTACCGACGATGATTTATACGATACGGTGATTGGCTACCGTGGCGGCAACTGGATTTATGAGTG
GGCCCCGGATCTTTGTGAAGGAACCTTACTTCTGTGGTGTGACATAATTGGACAAACTACCTACAGAGAT
TTAAAGCTCTAAGGTAAATATAAAATTTTTAAGTGTATAATGTGTTAAACTACTGATTCTAATTGTTTGT
GTATTTTAGATTCCAACCTATGGAACTGATGAATGGGAGCAGTGGTGGAATGCCTTTAATGAGGAAAACC
TGTTTTGCTCAGAAGAAATGCCATCTAGTGATGATGAGGCTACTGCTGACTCTCAACATTCTACTCCTCC
AAAAAAGAAGAGAAAGGTAGAAGACCCCAAGGACTTTCCTTCAGAATTGCTAAGTTTTTTGAGTCATGCT
GTGTTTAGTAATAGAACTCTTGCTTGCTTTGCTATTTACACCACAAAGGAAAAAGCTGCACTGCTATACA
AGAAAATTATGGAAAAATATTCTGTAACCTTTATAAGTAGGCATAACAGTTATAATCATAACATACTGTT
TTTTCTTACTCCACACAGGCATAGAGTGTCTGCTATTAATAACTATGCTCAAAAATTGTGTACCTTTAGC
TTTTTAATTTGTAAAGGGGTTAATAAGGAATATTTGATGTATAGTGCCTTGACTAGAGATCATAATCAGC
CATACCACATTTGTAGAGGTTTTACTTGCTTTAAAAAACCTCCCACACCTCCCCCTGAACCTGAAACATA
AAATGAATGCAATTGTTGTTGTTAACTTGTTTATTGCAGCTTATAATGGTTACAAATAAAGCAATAGCAT
CACAAATTTCACAAATAAAGCATTTTTTTCACTGCATTCTAGTTGTGGTTTGTCCAAACTCATCAATGTA
TCTTATCATGTCTGGATCAACTGGATAACTCAAGCTAACCAAAATCATCCCAAACTTCCCACCCCATACC
CTATTACCACTGCCAATTACCTGTGGTTTCATTTACTCTAAACCTGTGATTCCTCTGAATTATTTTCATT
TTAAAGAAATTGTATTTGTTAAATATGTACTACAAACTTAGTAG
Features (pLannotate 1.2.2; 36 found; start..end, strand, type, name):
      1..330     +  CDS            nef (fragment): NEF_HV1BR - Experimental evidence at protein level: Swiss-Prot protein existence level 1. Extracellular Nef protein targets CD4(+) T-lymphocytes for apoptosis by interacting with CXCR4 surface receptors (PubMed:14990729). From Human immunodeficiency virus type 1 group M subtype B (isolate BRU/LAI) (HIV-1).
    378..635     +  LTR            5' LTR (truncated): truncated 5' long terminal repeat (LTR) from HIV-1
    682..807     +  misc_feature   HIV-1 Ψ: packaging signal of human immunodeficiency virus type 1
    791..1154    +  CDS            HIV-1 gag (fragment): gag protein from human immunodeficiency virus 1; gag
   1300..1533    +  misc_feature   RRE: The Rev response element (RRE) of HIV-1 allows for Rev-dependent mRNA export from the nucleus to the cytoplasm.
   1910..2010    +  CDS            Rev (fragment): human immunodeficiency virus 1 (HIV-1) Rev protein; rev; enhances nuclear export of unspliced and incompletely spliced viral mRNAs
   2074..2140    +  CDS            small t antigen (fragment): SV40 (simian virus 40) small t antigen
   2147..3325    +  promoter       EF-1α promoter: strong constitutive promoter for human elongation factor EF-1α
   3373..3490    +  misc_feature   cPPT/CTS: central polypurine tract and central termination sequence of HIV-1
   3526..4404    +  CDS            Sox17 (fragment): SOX17_MOUSE - Also known as Sox-17. Experimental evidence at protein level: Swiss-Prot protein existence level 1. [Isoform 2]: Has no DNA-binding activity, and does not function as transcriptional activator. From Mus musculus (Mouse).
   4459..4482    +  CDS            5xFLAG (fragment): five tandem FLAG® epitope tags
   4500..5088    +  misc_feature   WPRE: woodchuck hepatitis virus posttranscriptional regulatory element
   5156..5175    +  misc_feature   cPPT/CTS (fragment): central polypurine tract and central termination sequence of HIV-1
   5177..5211    +  LTR            3' LTR (ΔU3) (fragment): self-inactivating 3' long terminal repeat (LTR) from HIV-1
   5256..5526    +  protein_bind   tetracycline response element: contains seven copies of the tetracycline operator tetO tetracycline repressor TetR
   5555..5769    +  promoter       H1 promoter: human H1 RNA promoter
   5780..5799    +  misc_feature   MCS (fragment): pBluescript multiple cloning site
   5807..5840    +  protein_bind   loxP: Cre-mediated recombination occurs in the 8-bp core sequence (GCATACAT). Cre recombinase
   5860..6040    +  LTR            5' LTR (truncated): truncated 5' long terminal repeat (LTR) from HIV-1
   6065..6083    -  promoter       SP6 promoter: promoter for bacteriophage SP6 RNA polymerase
   6311..6590    +  CDS            TcR (fragment): tetracycline efflux protein; tet; confers resistance to tetracycline
   6591..6639    -  misc_feature   bom (fragment): basis of mobility region from pBR322
   6741..6776    -  CDS            rop (fragment): Rop protein, which maintains plasmids at low copy number; rop
   6871..6975    +  promoter       AmpR promoter: bla
   6976..7836    +  CDS            AmpR: β-lactamase; bla; confers resistance to ampicillin, carbenicillin, and related antibiotics
   8007..8595    +  rep_origin     ori: high-copy-number ColE1/pMB1/pBR322/pUC origin of replication
   8778..8834    +  CDS            lacI (fragment): lac repressor; lacI; The lac repressor binds to the lac operator to inhibit transcription in E. coli. This inhibition can be relieved by adding lactose or isopropyl-β-D-thiogalactopyranoside (IPTG).
   8841..9170    +  promoter       SV40 promoter: SV40 enhancer and early promoter
   9370..9489    +  CDS            gpt (fragment): XGPT_ECOLI - Also known as gpp, gxu. Experimental evidence at protein level: Swiss-Prot protein existence level 1. Purine salvage pathway enzyme that catalyzes the transfer of the ribosyl-5-phosphate group from 5-phospho-alpha-D-ribose 1- diphosphate (PRPP) to the N9 position of the 6-oxopurines guanine and xanthine to form the corresponding ribonucleotides GMP (guanosine 5'- monophosphate) and XMP (xanthosine 5'-monophosphate), with the release of PPi. To a lesser extent, also acts on hypoxanthine (PubMed:9100006, PubMed:3886014). Does not ribophosphorylate adenine (PubMed:3886014). From Esch
   9489..9824    +  CDS            gpt (fragment): XGPT_ECOLI - Also known as gpp, gxu. Experimental evidence at protein level: Swiss-Prot protein existence level 1. Purine salvage pathway enzyme that catalyzes the transfer of the ribosyl-5-phosphate group from 5-phospho-alpha-D-ribose 1- diphosphate (PRPP) to the N9 position of the 6-oxopurines guanine and xanthine to form the corresponding ribonucleotides GMP (guanosine 5'- monophosphate) and XMP (xanthosine 5'-monophosphate), with the release of PPi. To a lesser extent, also acts on hypoxanthine (PubMed:9100006, PubMed:3886014). Does not ribophosphorylate adenine (PubMed:3886014). From Esch
   9919..10224   +  CDS            frsA (fragment): FRSA_ECOLI - Also known as yafA. Experimental evidence at protein level: Swiss-Prot protein existence level 1. Catalyzes the hydrolysis of esters (PubMed:15808744). Displays esterase activity toward pNP-butyrate (PubMed:15808744). May stimulate mixed-acid fermentation by acting as a fermentation/respiration switch that down-regulates respiration and up- regulates fermentation rates (PubMed:15169777). From Escherichia coli (strain K12).
  10228..10302   +  CDS            small t antigen (fragment): SV40 (simian virus 40) small t antigen
  10304..10369   +  intron         small t intron: SV40 (simian virus 40) small t antigen intron
  10499..10519   +  CDS            SV40 NLS: nuclear localization signal of SV40 (simian virus 40) large T antigen
  10838..10921   +  CDS            large T antigen (fragment): large T antigen from SV40 (simian virus 40)
  10944..11078   +  polyA_signal   SV40 poly(A) signal: SV40 polyadenylation signal
