[The description below was written by a language model from this plasmid's Addgene catalogue record and pLannotate feature annotations shown in this document.]
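Description:
pLVTHM-miniSOX-3xflag is an HIV-1-based lentiviral transfer plasmid built on the pLVTHM-3xflag backbone, intended for producing lentivirus that expresses a mouse miniSOX protein in mammalian cells. It is maintained in E. coli as a high-copy plasmid through a ColE1/pUC-type origin and selected with ampicillin (AmpR, β-lactamase). The use of a recombination-deficient strain is consistent with the repeated LTR sequences. The bacterial backbone also carries remnants of older vector parts, including fragments of TcR, rop and bom, and an SV40 promoter–gpt cassette with an SV40 small t intron and poly(A) signal. These lie outside the viral genome.

The viral portion begins with a 5' LTR, followed by the Ψ packaging signal with a gag fragment and the Rev response element, which together allow the genomic RNA to be exported and packaged. Inside it, the human EF-1α promoter, followed by a cPPT/CTS element, drives constitutive expression of the insert. The insert is annotated as a fragment of about 880 bp matching mouse Sox17, which fits miniSOX being an engineered, shortened SOX17 derivative. The record does not detail which parts of the protein are retained. A C-terminal 3xFLAG tag, detected by the annotation software only as a partial FLAG repeat, allows immunodetection or pull-down, and a WPRE downstream enhances transcript stability and expression. The self-inactivating 3' LTR (ΔU3) contains pLVTHM's characteristic tetO/H1 promoter cassette and a loxP site. No shRNA is annotated there, so this cassette appears unused. The associated publication indicates the construct was used to study pluripotency induction and maintenance by engineered SOX17 variants.
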