Addgene plasmid #206378: pLVTHM-miniSOX-3xflag
Purpose: Expresses 3xflag fused mouse miniSOX in mammalian cells, for lentivirus generation.
Depositing lab: Ralf Jauch. Depositing organization: University of Hong Kong. Publication: Evaluation of the determinants for improved pluripotency induction and maintenance by engineered SOX17. Hu H, Ho DHH, Tan DS, MacCarthy CM, Yu CH, Weng M, Scholer HR, Jauch R. Nucleic Acids Res. 2023 Aug 23:gkad597. doi: 10.1093/nar/gkad597. PubMed 37607832.
Backbone
  Vector backbone: pLVTHM-3xflag
  Vector type: Mammalian Expression, Lentiviral
Growth in bacteria
  Bacterial resistance: Ampicillin, 100 μg/mL
  Growth temperature: 37°C
  Growth strain: NEB Stable
  Copy number: High Copy
Gene/Insert
  Gene/Insert name: miniSOX
  Species: M. musculus (mouse)
  Tag / fusion protein: 3xFLAG (C terminal on insert)
  Cloning method: Restriction Enzyme; 5′ cloning site unknown (unknown if destroyed)
Terms and licenses: Academic/Nonprofit Terms; Industry Terms: Not Available to Industry
How to cite: pLVTHM-miniSOX-3xflag was a gift from Ralf Jauch (Addgene plasmid # 206378 ; http://n2t.net/addgene:206378 ; RRID:Addgene_206378)
